Addgene plasmid #134402: S3_001_026_096
Purpose: pYTK096-pTDH3_NLS_FdeR-N_tPGK1-pGPM1-fdeO_mcherry_tTDH1
Depositing lab: Mattheos Koffas. Depositing organization: Rensselaer Polytechnic Institute. Publication: Design and Characterization of Biosensors for the Screening of Modular Assembled Naringenin Biosynthetic Library in Saccharomyces cerevisiae. Wang R, Cress BF, Yang Z, Hordines JC 3rd, Zhao S, Jung GY, Wang Z, Koffas MAG. ACS Synth Biol. 2019 Sep 20;8(9):2121-2130. doi: 10.1021/acssynbio.9b00212. Epub 2019 Aug 28. PubMed 31433622.
Backbone
  Vector backbone: pYTK096
  Vector type: Yeast Expression
  Selectable markers: URA3
Growth in bacteria
  Bacterial resistance: Kanamycin, 50 μg/mL
  Growth temperature: 37°C
  Growth strain: DH5alpha
  Copy number: Unknown
Gene/Insert 1
  Gene/Insert name: mCherry
  Insert size (bp): 711
  Mutation: none
  Promoter: pGPM1
  Tag / fusion protein: none
  Cloning method: Unknown
  Sequencing primers: 5′ CTGAACTGGCCGATAATTGCAGACG; 3′ GGTTCGTAACATCTCTGTAACTGCT
Gene/Insert 2
  Gene/Insert name: NLS_FdeR-N
  Insert size (bp): 927
  Promoter: pTDH3
  Cloning method: Unknown
  Sequencing primers: 5′ CTGAACTGGCCGATAATTGCAGACG; 3′ GGTTCGTAACATCTCTGTAACTGCT
Terms and licenses: Academic/Nonprofit Terms; Industry Terms: Not Available to Industry
How to cite: S3_001_026_096 was a gift from Mattheos Koffas (Addgene plasmid # 134402 ; http://n2t.net/addgene:134402 ; RRID:Addgene_134402)
