[The description below was written by a language model from this plasmid's Addgene catalogue record and pLannotate feature annotations shown in this document.]
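Description:
S3_001_026_096 is a yeast expression plasmid built in the pYTK096 backbone that carries a two-gene naringenin biosensor circuit for Saccharomyces cerevisiae. In E. coli it is propagated through a high-copy ColE1/pUC-type origin and selected with kanamycin (KanR, aph(3')-Ia). In yeast it is selected through the URA3 auxotrophic marker, which is also counterselectable with 5-FOA. The feature table shows no yeast replication origin (no 2μ or CEN/ARS). Instead, it shows fragments of the yeast genes TIM9 and GEA2 on either side of the bacterial segment. These genes neighbour URA3 in the yeast genome, so the fragments most likely act as homology arms for chromosomal integration at that locus, although the record does not state the integration design explicitly.

The payload consists of two transcription units. In the first, the strong constitutive TDH3 (GAP) promoter drives NLS_FdeR-N, a 927 bp insert terminated by the PGK1 terminator. This coding region lies in the unannotated gap between those two elements. By its name it encodes the bacterial transcription factor FdeR carrying a nuclear localisation signal, apparently at the N-terminus. In the second unit, a GPM1 promoter modified with the FdeR operator (fdeO) drives mCherry, followed by the TDH1 terminator. This promoter and terminator appear in the catalogue description but were not detected by the automated annotation. Placing the operator within the yeast promoter puts red fluorescence under the control of FdeR and its flavonoid ligand. According to the associated publication, this design is used to characterise biosensors and to screen modularly assembled naringenin biosynthetic pathway libraries in yeast. The record does not say whether ligand binding raises or lowers reporter output in this particular variant.
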