Features (pLannotate 1.2.2; 9 found; start..end, strand, type, name):
     51..717     +  promoter       GAP promoter: S. cerevisiae TDH3; promoter for glyceraldehyde-3-phosphate dehydrogenase
   1694..1918    +  terminator     PGK1 terminator (fragment): S. cerevisae PGK1; transcription terminator for 3-phosphoglycerate kinase gene
   2376..3083    +  CDS            mCherry: mCherry is a basic (constitutively fluorescent) red fluorescent protein published in 2004, derived from Discosoma sp.. It is reported to be a very rapidly-maturing monomer with low acid sensitivity.
   3372..3548    +  promoter       URA3 promoter (fragment): S. cerevisiae URA3
   3549..4352    +  CDS            URA3: orotidine-5'-phosphate decarboxylase, required for uracil biosynthesis; S. cerevisiae URA3; yeast auxotrophic marker, counterselectable with 5-fluoroorotic acid (5-FOA)
   4620..4880    +  CDS            TIM9: TIM9_YEAST - Experimental evidence at protein level: Swiss-Prot protein existence level 1. Mitochondrial intermembrane chaperone that participates in the import and insertion of multi-pass transmembrane proteins into the mitochondrial inner membrane. Also required for the transfer of beta- barrel precursors from the TOM complex to the sorting and assembly machinery (SAM complex) of the outer membrane. Acts as a chaperone-like protein that protects the hydrophobic precursors from aggregation and guide them through the mitochondrial intermembrane space. Compared to TIM10, it may have a strong st
   4994..5809    -  CDS            KanR: aminoglycoside phosphotransferase; aph(3')-Ia; confers resistance to kanamycin in bacteria or G418 (Geneticin®) in eukaryotes
   6034..6622    +  rep_origin     ori: high-copy-number ColE1/pMB1/pBR322/pUC origin of replication
   6729..7085    +  CDS            GEA2 (fragment): GEA2_YEAST - Experimental evidence at protein level: Swiss-Prot protein existence level 1. Activates the ARF proteins by exchanging bound GDP for free GTP. Plays a role in maintaining mitochondrial morphology (PubMed:25190516). From Saccharomyces cerevisiae (strain ATCC 204508 / S288c) (Baker's yeast).
>Addgene plasmid #134402 | S3_001_026_096 | addgene full sequence | sequence record 267010 | Addgene NGS Result
CATCTAGACTGAACTGGCCGATAATTGCAGACGAACGCAGTTCGAGTTTATCATTATCAATACTGCCATT
TCAAAGAATACGTAAATAATTAATAGTAGTGATTTTCCTAACTTTATTTAGTCAAAAAATTAGCCTTTTA
ATTCTGCTGTAACCCGTACATGCCCAAAATAGGGGGCGGGTTACACAGAATATATAACATCGTAGGTGTC
TGGGTGAACAGTTTATTCCTGGCATCCACTAAATATAATGGAGCCCGCTTTTTAAGCTGGCATCCAGAAA
AAAAAAGAATCCCAGCACCAAAATATTGTTTTCTTCACCAACCATCAGTTCATAGGTCCATTCTCTTAGC
GCAACTACAGAGAACAGGGGCACAAACAGGCAAAAAACGGGCACAACCTCAATGGAGTGATGCAACCTGC
CTGGAGTAAATGATGACACAAGGCAATTGACCCACGCATGTATCTATCTCATTTTCTTACACCTTCTATT
ACCTTCTGCTCTCTCTGATTTGGAAAAAGCTGAAAAAAAAGGTTGAAACCAGTTCCCTGAAATTATTCCC
CTACTTGACTAATAAGTATATAAAGACGGTAGGTATTGATTGTAATTCTGTAAATCTATTTCTTAAACTT
CTTAAATTCTACTTTTATAGTTAGTCTTTTTTTTAGTTTTAAAACACCAAGAACTTAGTTTCGAATAAAC
ACACATAAACAAACAAAAGATCTATGCCAAAGAAGAAGAGAAAGGTTGGTTCTCGTTTCAACAAGCTCGA
CCTCAATCTTCTGGTCGCCCTGGATGCACTGCTCACGGAGATGAGCATCAGCCGCGCCGCCGAAAAGATC
CATCTGAGCCAGTCGGCCATGAGCAATGCCCTGGCGCGGCTGCGCGAGTATTTCGATGATGAATTGCTGA
TCCAGGTGGGCCGGCGCATGGAGCCCACGCCGCGCGCCGAGGTGCTCAAGGATGCGGTGCATGATGTGCT
GCGGCGTATCGATGGCTCCATCGCGGCGCTGCCGGCCTTCGTGCCGGCCGAGTCCACGCGCGAGTTTCGC
ATCTCGGTTTCGGACTTTACGCTCTCCGTCCTCATCCCCCGGGTGCTGGCGCGCGCGCACGCCGAGGGCA
AGCACATCCGCTTTGCCCTGATGCCGCAGGTGCAAGACCCGACCCGCTCGCTGGATCGGGCCGAGGTGGA
CCTGCTGGTCTTGCCGCAGGAATTCTGCACGCCCGATCATCCTGCCGAAGAGGTCTTCCGCGAACGGCAT
GTCTGCGTGGTCTGGCGCGACAGTGCGCTGGCGCAAGGCGAGCTGACGCTGGAACGCTACATGGCCTCAG
GCCATGTGGTGATGGTGCCGCCTGGGGCCAATGCGTCGTCGGTGGAGGCGTGGATGGCCAGGAAGCTGGG
CTTTGCGCGCCGGGTGGAAGTGACCAGCTTCAGCTTCGCTTCTGCGCTGGCGCTGGTACAGGGGACGGAC
CGCATCGCCACGGTGCATGCCCGGCTGGCGCAGCTGCTGGCTCCGCAATGGCCGGTGGTGATCAAGGAGA
GTCCGCTGTCGCTGGGCGAGATGCGGCAGATGATGCAGTGGCATCGCTACCGCAGCAATGATCCTGGCAT
CCAGTGGCTGCGTCGGGTGTTTCTGGAGAGTGCGCAGGAGATGGATGCGGCGCTGCCAGGCATCTGCTGA
ATCCTAACTCGAGATTGAATTGAATTGAAATCGATAGATCAATTTTTTTCTTTTCTCTTTCCCCATCCTT
TACGCTAAAATAATAGTTTATTTTATTTTTTGAATATTTTTTATTTATATACGTATATATAGACTATTAT
TTATCTTTTAATGATTATTAAGATTTTTATTAAAAAAAAATTCGCTCCTCTTTTAATGCCTTTATGCAGT
TTTTTTTTCCCATTCGATATTTCTATGTGCTGCCAAACCAGATGTCAACACAGCTACAACGAAGCTTCGT
CTTTTCTTGAAGAAAAGAGGAAGCTCGCTAAATGGGATTCCACTTTCCGTTCCCTGCCAGCTGATGGAAA
AAGGTTAGTGGAACGATGAAGAATAAAAAGAGAGATCCACTGAGGTGAAATTTCAGCTGACAGCGAGTTT
CATGATCGTGATGAACAATGGTAACGAGTTGTGGCTGTTGCCAGGGAGGGTGGTTCTCACCAAATCGCTA
CTTGGGTTTGAGATTGGTAAAATTGATTGTTTGGATGGCAATCATCTATGGAATGGATATTATATAACAA
AGAAGAAATAATGAACTGATTCTCTTCCTCCTTCTTGTCCTTTCTTAATTCTGTTGTAATTACCTTCCTT
TGTAATTTTTTTTGTAATTATTCTTCTTAATAATCCAAACAAACACACATATTACAATAAGATCTATGGT
TTCAAAGGGCGAAGAAGACAATATGGCTATTATTAAGGAATTCATGAGATTCAAGGTCCACATGGAAGGT
TCTGTCAACGGTCACGAATTCGAAATTGAAGGTGAAGGTGAAGGTAGACCATACGAAGGTACCCAAACCG
CTAAGTTGAAGGTCACCAAGGGTGGTCCATTGCCATTCGCTTGGGATATTTTGTCTCCACAATTCATGTA
CGGTTCTAAGGCTTACGTCAAGCACCCAGCTGATATTCCAGATTACTTGAAGTTGTCTTTCCCAGAAGGT
TTCAAGTGGGAAAGAGTCATGAACTTCGAAGATGGTGGTGTCGTCACCGTCACCCAAGATTCTTCTTTGC
AAGATGGTGAATTCATTTACAAGGTCAAGTTGAGAGGTACCAACTTCCCATCTGATGGTCCAGTCATGCA
AAAGAAGACCATGGGTTGGGAAGCTTCTTCTGAAAGAATGTACCCAGAAGATGGTGCTTTGAAGGGTGAA
ATTAAGCAAAGATTGAAGTTGAAGGATGGTGGTCACTACGATGCTGAAGTCAAGACCACCTACAAGGCTA
AGAAGCCAGTCCAATTGCCAGGTGCTTACAACGTCAACATTAAGTTGGATATTACCTCTCACAACGAAGA
TTACACCATTGTCGAACAATACGAAAGAGCTGAAGGTAGACACTCTACCGGTGGTATGGATGAATTGTAC
AAGTAAATCCTAACTCGAGATAAAGCAATCTTGATGAGGATAATGATTTTTTTTTGAATATACATAAATA
CTACCGTTTTTCTGCTAGATTTTGTGATGACGTAAATAAGTACATATTACTTTTTAAGCCAAGACAAGAT
TAAGCATTAACTTTACCCTTTTCTTTCTAAGTTTCAATATTAGTTATCACTGTTTAAAAGTTATGGCGAG
AACGTCGGCGGTTAAAATATATTACCCTGAACGGCTGAGCAGTTACAGAGATGTTACGAACCACTAGTGC
ACTGCAGTACACGGTTTCCTTGAAATTTTTTTGATTCGGTAATCTCCGAACAGAAGGAAGAACGAAGGAA
GGAGCACAGACTTAGATTGGTATATATACGCATATGTAGTGTTGAAGAAACATGAAATTGCCCAGTATTC
TTAACCCAACTGCACAGAACAAAAACGTGCAGGAAACGAAGATAAATCATGTCGAAAGCTACATATAAGG
AACGTGCTGCTACTCATCCTAGTCCTGTTGCTGCCAAGCTATTTAATATCATGCACGAAAAGCAAACAAA
CTTGTGTGCTTCATTGGATGTTCGTACCACCAAGGAATTACTGGAGTTAGTTGAAGCATTAGGTCCCAAA
ATTTGTTTACTAAAAACACATGTGGATATCTTGACTGATTTTTCCATGGAGGGCACAGTTAAGCCGCTAA
AGGCATTATCCGCCAAGTACAATTTTTTACTCTTCGAGGACAGAAAATTTGCTGACATTGGTAATACAGT
CAAATTGCAGTACTCTGCGGGTGTATACAGAATAGCAGAATGGGCAGACATTACGAATGCACACGGTGTG
GTGGGCCCAGGTATTGTTAGCGGTTTGAAGCAGGCGGCAGAAGAAGTAACAAAGGAACCTAGAGGCCTTT
TGATGTTAGCAGAATTGTCATGCAAGGGCTCCCTATCTACTGGAGAATATACTAAGGGTACTGTTGACAT
TGCGAAGAGCGACAAAGATTTTGTTATCGGCTTTATTGCTCAAAGAGACATGGGTGGAAGAGATGAAGGT
TACGATTGGTTGATTATGACACCCGGTGTGGGTTTAGATGACAAGGGAGATGCATTGGGTCAACAGTATA
GAACCGTGGATGATGTGGTTTCTACAGGATCTGACATTATTATTGTTGGAAGAGGACTATTTGCAAAGGG
AAGGGATGCTAAGGTAGAGGGTGAACGTTACAGAAAAGCAGGCTGGGAAGCATATTTGAGAAGATGCGGC
CAGCAAAACTAAAAAACTGTATTATAAGTAAATGCATGTATACTAAACTCACAAATTAGAGCTTCAATTT
AATTATATCAGTTATTACCCGAGTAGAGCACTTGAATCCACTGCCCCGGGAATCTCGGTCGTAATGATTT
CTATAATGACGAAAAAAAAAAAATTGGAAAGAAAAAGCTTCATGGCCTTTATAAAAAGGAACTATCCAAT
ACCTCGCCAGAACCAAGTAACAGTATTTTACGGGGCACAAATCAAGAACAATAAGACAGGACTGTAAAGA
TGGACGCATTGAACTCCAAAGAACAACAAGAGTTCCAAAAAGTAGTGGAACAAAAGCAAATGAAGGATTT
CATGCGTTTGTACTCTAATCTGGTAGAAAGATGTTTCACAGACTGTGTCAATGACTTCACAACATCAAAG
CTAACCAATAAGGAACAAACATGCATCATGAAGTGCTCAGAAAAGTTCTTGAAGCATAGCGAACGTGTAG
GGCAGCGTTTCCAAGAACAAAACGCTGCCTTGGGACAAGGCTTGGGCCGATAAGGTGTACTGGCGTATAT
ATATCTAATTATGTATCTCTGGTGTAGCCCATTTTTAGCATGTAAATATAAAGACCGAGCGGCCGCGTGT
TACAACCAATTAACCAATTCTGATTAGAAAAACTCATCGAGCATCAAATGAAACTGCAATTTATTCATAT
CAGGATTATCAATACCATATTTTTGAAAAAGCCGTTTCTGTAATGAAGGAGAAAACTCACCGAGGCAGTT
CCATAGGATGGCAAGATCCTGGTATCGGTCTGCGATTCCGACTCGTCCAACATCAATACAACCTATTAAT
TTCCCCTCGTCAAAAATAAGGTTATCAAGTGAGAAATCACCATGAGTGACGACTGAATCCGGTGAGAATG
GCAAAAGCTTATGCATTTCTTTCCAGACTTGTTCAACAGGCCAGCCATTACGCTCGTCATCAAAATCACT
CGCATCAACCAAACCGTTATTCATTCGTGATTGCGCCTGAGCGAGGCGAAATACGCGATCGCTGTTAAAA
GGACAATTACAAACAGGAATCGAATGCAACCGGCGCAGGAACACTGCCAGCGCATCAACAATATTTTCAC
CTGAATCAGGATATTCTTCTAATACCTGGAATGCTGTTTTCCCGGGGATCGCAGTGGTGAGTAACCATGC
ATCATCAGGAGTACGGATAAAATGCTTGATGGTCGGAAGAGGCATAAATTCCGTCAGCCAGTTTAGTCTG
ACCATCTCATCTGTAACATCATTGGCAACGCTACCTTTGCCATGTTTCAGAAACAACTCTGGCGCATCGG
GCTTCCCATACAATCGATAGATTGTCGCACCTGATTGCCCGACATTATCGCGAGCCCATTTATACCCATA
TAAATCAGCATCCATGTTGGAATTTAATCGCGGCCTGGAGCAAGACGTTTCCCGTTGAATATGGCTCATA
ACACCCCTTGTATTACTGTTTATGTAAGCAGACAGTTTTATTGTTCATGATGATATATTTTTATCTTGTG
CAATGTAACATCAGAGATTTTGAGACACAACGTGGCTTTGTTGAATAAATCGAACTTTTGCTGAGTTGAA
GGATCAGTCATGACCAAAATCCCTTAACGTGAGTTTTCGTTCCACTGAGCGTCAGACCCCGTAGAAAAGA
TCAAAGGATCTTCTTGAGATCCTTTTTTTCTGCGCGTAATCTGCTGCTTGCAAACAAAAAAACCACCGCT
ACCAGCGGTGGTTTGTTTGCCGGATCAAGAGCTACCAACTCTTTTTCCGAAGGTAACTGGCTTCAGCAGA
GCGCAGATACCAAATACTGTTCTTCTAGTGTAGCCGTAGTTAGGCCACCACTTCAAGAACTCTGTAGCAC
CGCCTACATACCTCGCTCTGCTAATCCTGTTACCAGTGGCTGCTGCCAGTGGCGATAAGTCGTGTCTTAC
CGGGTTGGACTCAAGACGATAGTTACCGGATAAGGCGCAGCGGTCGGGCTGAACGGGGGGTTCGTGCACA
CAGCCCAGCTTGGAGCGAACGACCTACACCGAACTGAGATACCTACAGCGTGAGCTATGAGAAAGCGCCA
CGCTTCCCGAAGGGAGAAAGGCGGACAGGTATCCGGTAAGCGGCAGGGTCGGAACAGGAGAGCGCACGAG
GGAGCTTCCAGGGGGAAACGCCTGGTATCTTTATAGTCCTGTCGGGTTTCGCCACCTCTGACTTGAGCGT
CGATTTTTGTGATGCTCGTCAGGGGGGCGGAGCCTATGGAAAAACGCCAGCAACGCGGCCTTTTTACGGT
TCCTGGCCTTTTGCTGGCCTTTTGCTCACATGTTCTTTCCTGCGTTATCCCCTGATTCTGTGGATAACCG
TGCGGCCGCCAATGCTAAATTCGAGTGAAACACAGGAAGATCAGAAAATCCTCATTTCATCCATATTAAC
AATAATTTCAAATGTTTATTTGCATTATTTGAAACTAGGCAAGACAAGCAACGAAACGTTTTTGAAAATT
TTGAGTATTTTCAATAAATTTGTAGAGGACTCAGATATTGAAAAAAAGCTACAGCAATTAATACTTGATA
AGAAGAGTATTGAGAAGGGCAACGGTTCATCATCTCATGGATCTGCACATGAACAAACACCAGAGTCAAA
CGACGTTGAAATTGAGGCTACTGCGCCAATTGATGACAATACAGACGATGATAACAAACCGAAGTTATCT
GATGTAGAAAAGGATTAAAGATGCTAAGAGATAGTGATGATATTTCATAAATAATGTAATTCTATATATG
TTAATTACCTTTTTTGCGAGGCATATTTATGGTGAAGGATAAGTTTTGACCATCAAAGAAGGTTAATGTG
GCTGTGGTTTCAGGGTCCATAAAGCCCACATGGATAACATTACCCCTGAATTCG
